>Addgene plasmid #240068 | pLG-mLRRC45 (209 a.a.) | addgene full sequence | sequence record 480858 | Addgene NGS Result
CCCGAAAAGTGCCACCTGCATAATGAAAGACCCCACCTGTAGGTTTGGCAAGCTAGCTTAAGTAACGCCA
TTTTGCAAGGCATGGAAAAATACATAACTGAGAATAGAAAAGTTCAGATCAAGGTCAGGAACAGATGGAA
CAGCTGAATATGGGCCAAACAGGATATCTGTGGTAAGCAGTTCCTGCCCCGGCTCAGGGCCAAGAACAGA
TGGAACAGCTGAATATGGGCCAAACAGGATATCTGTGGTAAGCAGTTCCTGCCCCGGCTCAGGGCCAAGA
ACAGATGGTCCCCAGATGCGGTCCAGCCCTCAGCAGTTTCTAGAGAACCATCAGATGTTTCCAGGGTGCC
CCAAGGACCTGAAATGACCCTGTGCCTTATTTGAACTAACCAATCAGTTCGCTTCTCGCTTCTGTTCGCG
CGCTTCTGCTCCCCGAGCTCAATAAAAGAGCCCACAACCCCTCACTCGGCGCGCCAGTCCTCCGATTGAC
TGAGTCGCCCGGGTACCCGTGTATCCAATAAACCCTCTTGCAGTTGCATCCGACTTGTGGTCTCGCTGTT
CCTTGGGAGGGTCTCCTCTGAGTGATTGACTACCCGTCAGCGGGGGTCTTTCATTTGGGGGCTCGTCCGG
GATCGGGAGACCCCTGCCCAGGGACCACCGACCCACCACCGGGAGGTAAGCTGGCCAGCAACTTATCTGT
GTCTGTCCGATTGTCTAGTGTCTATGACTGATTTTATGCGCCTGCGTCGGTACTAGTTAGCTAACTAGCT
CTGTATCTGGCGGACCCGTGGTGGAACTGACGAGTTCGGAACACCCGGCCGCAACCCTGGGAGACGTCCC
AGGGACTTCGGGGGCCGTTTTTGTGGCCCGACCTGAGTCCAAAAATCCCGATCGTTTTGGACTCTTTGGT
GCACCCCCCTAATAGGAGGGATATGTGGTTCTGGTAGGAGACGAGAACCTAAAACAGTTCCCGCCTCCGT
CTGAATTTTTGCTTTCGGTTTGGGACCGAAGCCGCGCCGCGCGTCTTGTCTGCTGCAGCATCGTTCTGTG
TTGTCTCTGTCTGACTGTGTTTCTGTATTTGTCTGAAAATTAGGGCCAGACTGTTACCACTCCCTTAAGT
TTGACCTTAGGTCACTGGAAAGATGTCGAGCGGATCGCTCACAACCAGTCGGTAGATGTCAAGAAGAGAC
GTTGGGTTACCTTCTGCTCTGCAGAATGGCCAACCTTTAACGTCGGATGGCCGCGAGACGGCACCTTTAA
CCGAGACCTCATCACCCAGGTTAAGATCAAGGTCTTTTCACCTGGCCCGCATGGACACCCAGACCAGGTC
CCCTACATCGTGACCTGGGAAGCCTTGGCTTTTGACCCCCCTCCCTGGGTCAAGCCCTTTGTACACCCTA
AGCCTCCGCCTCCTCTTCCTCCATCCGCCCCGTCTCTCCCCCTTGAACCTCCTCGTTCGACCCCGCCTCG
ATCCTCCCTTTATCCAGCCCTCACTCCTTCTCTAGGCGCCCCCATATGGCCATATGAGATCTTATATGGG
GCACCCCCGCCCCTTGTAAACTTCCCTGACCCTGACATGACAAGAGTTACTAACAGCCCCTCTCTCCAAG
CTCACTTACAGGCTCTCTACTTAGTCCAGCACGAAGTCTGGAGACCTCTGGCGGCAGCCTACCAAGAACA
ACTGGACCGACCGGTGGTACCTCACCCTTACCGAGTCGGCGACACAGTGTGGGTCCGCCGACACCAGACT
AAGAACCTAGAACCTCGCTGGAAAGGACCTTACACAGTCCTGCTGACCACCCCCACCGCCCTCAAAGTAG
ACGGCATCGCAGCTTGGATACACGCCGCCCACGTGAAGGCTGCCGACCCCGGGGGTGGACCATCCTCTAG
ACTGCCGGATCTAGCTAGTTAATTAAGGATCAATTCCGGGCGGAATGAAAGCGTTAACGGCCAGGCAACA
AGAGGTGTTTGATCTCATCCGTGATCACATCAGCCAGACAGGTATGCCGCCGACGCGTGCGGAAATCGCG
CAGCGTTTGGGGTTCCGTTCCCCAAACGCGGCTGAAGAACATCTGAAGGCGCTGGCACGCAAAGGCGTTA
TTGAAATTGTTTCCGGCGCATCACGCGGGATTCGTCTGTTGCAGGAAGAGGAAGAAGGGTTGCCGCTGGT
AGGTCGTGTGGCTGCCGGTGAACCCGCCGCCAATTTTAATCAAAGTGGGAATATTGCTGATAGCTCATTG
TCCTTCACTTTCACTAACAGTAGCAACGGTCCGAACCTCATAACAACTCAAACAAATTCTCAAGCGCTTT
CACAACCAATTGCCTCCTCTAACGTTCATGATAACTTCATGAATAATGAAATCACGGCTAGTAAAATTGA
TGATGGTAATAATTCAAAACCACTGTCACCTGGTTGGACGGACCAAACTGCGTATAACGCGTTTGGAATC
ACTACAGGGATGTTTAATACCACTACAATGGATGATGTATATAACTATCTATTCGATGATGAAGATACCC
CACCAAACCCAAAAAAAGAGATCTCTCGAGGATCCCAGTGTGGTGGTACGGGAATTCGAACCCCTTCGCG
GCTGTCTCTGGAGGAGGAGCTGAGCCGCATGAAGGCTGCAGTGCTCAGCGAGCGTGGCCAAGCTGAGGAG
GAGCTCATCAAAGCCAGGAACCAGGCCCGCTTGGAGGAGCAACACCGCCTTGCTCATCTGGAGGAAAAGA
TCCGGCTGTTGGCACAGGCAAGGGACGAGGCTCAGGGCACCTGCGTGCAGCAGAAGCAGATGGTAGCCGA
GTCCCAGGCACGGGTCAGCCAGCTGAACCTGCAGATGGAGGGGCAGCAGCGGCGTCTGGAGGAGCTGCAA
CAGGAGCTGATCAACAAAGACCAAGAAAAAGTGGCCGAAGTGGCCAGGGTCAGAGTAGAGCTGCAGGAAC
AGATGGGCCGTATGCAGGCTGACCTGGTGGCCCAGGAGGCGCTGAGAGAGAAGGTGGCAGCCCTGGAGCG
TCAAATGAAAGTGATCGGGAGTGAACACCGGGAGGCGCTGTTGGACAGAGAGAGTGAGAACGCATCTCTC
CGAGAGAAGCTGCGGCTCAAAGAGGCAGAAATCTCCCGTATCCGGGACGAAGAGGCCCAGAGGGCAAGCT
TCCTGCAAAACGCTGTCTTGGCTTACGTGCAGGGGTCCCCTCTGAGAGCCTTGAGTCCCCCTAAATGAAG
GGAAGCGGGAGAACCGAAGCGCCCAGCGAGGGTAGAAATGCTGCATCCCATTCTCAAGGGCAGGCCCGGG
GTCCAAAAAGCATCAGCTGCAGTTGCAGGGCAGGGTTCTGTCAACATCGGTGCTCAGCGGCACACCTGCC
GGTCCAAGGGACTTCATCCACAGTTCACCGTTAGCATAGGCGCGATGAAGCATACAGGATCGCGCTCAGA
CAACCCGGTCCCAGAACCACAAACAGGACAGGACAGCGGTGGGAGGAAGCAGACTCCCCAATGGCAGGGT
GGAAATACAGAACTTTTGTACTTGGTGATAAAAAAAAAAAAAAAAAAAAAAAAAAAAAAAAAAAAAAAAA
AAAAAAAAAAAAAAAAAAAAAAAAAAAAAAAAAAAAAAAAAAAAAAAAAAAAAAAGGGCGGCCGCCAGCA
CAGTGGTCGACGATAAAATAAAAGATTTTATTTAGTCTCCAGAAAAAGGGGGGAATGAAAGACCCCACCT
GTAGGTTTGGCAAGCTAGCTTAAGTAACGCCATTTTGCAAGGCATGGAAAAATACATAACTGAGAATAGA
GAAGTTCAGATCAAGGTCAGGAACAGATGGAACAGCTGAATATGGGCCAAACAGGATATCTGTGGTAAGC
AGTTCCTGCCCCGGCTCAGGGCCAAGAACAGATGGAACAGCTGAATATGGGCCAAACAGGATATCTGTGG
TAAGCAGTTCCTGCCCCGGCTCAGGGCCAAGAACAGATGGTCCCCAGATGCGGTCCAGCCCTCAGCAGTT
TCTAGAGAACCATCAGATGTTTCCAGGGTGCCCCAAGGACCTGAAATGACCCTGTGCCTTATTTGAACTA
ACCAATCAGTTCGCTTCTCGCTTCTGTTCGCGCGCTTCTGCTCCCCGAGCTCAATAAAAGAGCCCACAAC
CCCTCACTCGGGGCGCCAGTCCTCCGATTGACTGAGTCGCCCGGGTACCCGTGTATCCAATAAACCCTCT
TGCAGTTGCATCCGACTTGTGGTCTCGCTGTTCCTTGGGAGGGTCTCCTCTGAGTGATTGACTACCCGTC
AGCGGGGGTCTTTCACATGCAGCATGTATCAAAATTAATTTGGTTTTTTTTCTTAAGTATTTACATTAAA
TGGCCATAGTTGCATTAATGAATCGGCCAACGCGCGGGGAGAGGCGGTTTGCGTATTGGGCGCTCTTCCG
CTTCCTCGCTCACTGACTCGCTGCGCTCGGTCGTTCGGCTGCGGCGAGCGGTATCAGCTCACTCAAAGGC
GGTAATACGGTTATCCACAGAATCAGGGGATAACGCAGGAAAGAACATGTGAGCAAAAGGCCAGCAAAAG
GCCAGGAACCGTAAAAAGGCCGCGTTGCTGGCGTTTTTCCATAGGCTCCGCCCCCCTGACGAGCATCACA
AAAATCGACGCTCAAGTCAGAGGTGGCGAAACCCGACAGGACTATAAAGATACCAGGCGTTTCCCCCTGG
AAGCTCCCTCGTGCGCTCTCCTGTTCCGACCCTGCCGCTTACCGGATACCTGTCCGCCTTTCTCCCTTCG
GGAAGCGTGGCGCTTTCTCATAGCTCACGCTGTAGGTATCTCAGTTCGGTGTAGGTCGTTCGCTCCAAGC
TGGGCTGTGTGCACGAACCCCCCGTTCAGCCCGACCGCTGCGCCTTATCCGGTAACTATCGTCTTGAGTC
CAACCCGGTAAGACACGACTTATCGCCACTGGCAGCAGCCACTGGTAACAGGATTAGCAGAGCGAGGTAT
GTAGGCGGTGCTACAGAGTTCTTGAAGTGGTGGCCTAACTACGGCTACACTAGAAGAACAGTATTTGGTA
TCTGCGCTCTGCTGAAGCCAGTTACCTTCGGAAAAAGAGTTGGTAGCTCTTGATCCGGCAAACAAACCAC
CGCTGGTAGCGGTGGTTTTTTTGTTTGCAAGCAGCAGATTACGCGCAGAAAAAAAGGATCTCAAGAAGAT
CCTTTGATCTTTTCTACGGGGTCTGACGCTCAGTGGAACGAAAACTCACGTTAAGGGATTTTGGTCATGA
GATTATCAAAAAGGATCTTCACCTAGATCCTTTTGCGGCCGGCCGCAAATCAATCTAAAGTATATATGAG
TAAACTTGGTCTGACAGTTACCAATGCTTAATCAGTGAGGCACCTATCTCAGCGATCTGTCTATTTCGTT
CATCCATAGTTGCCTGACTCCCCGTCGTGTAGATAACTACGATACGGGAGGGCTTACCATCTGGCCCCAG
TGCTGCAATGATACCGCGAGACCCACGCTCACCGGCTCCAGATTTATCAGCAATAAACCAGCCAGCCGGA
AGGGCCGAGCGCAGAAGTGGTCCTGCAACTTTATCCGCCTCCATCCAGTCTATTAATTGTTGCCGGGAAG
CTAGAGTAAGTAGTTCGCCAGTTAATAGTTTGCGCAACGTTGTTGCCATTGCTACAGGCATCGTGGTGTC
ACGCTCGTCGTTTGGTATGGCTTCATTCAGCTCCGGTTCCCAACGATCAAGGCGAGTTACATGATCCCCC
ATGTTGTGCAAAAAAGCGGTTAGCTCCTTCGGTCCTCCGATCGTTGTCAGAAGTAAGTTGGCCGCAGTGT
TATCACTCATGGTTATGGCAGCACTGCATAATTCTCTTACTGTCATGCCATCCGTAAGATGCTTTTCTGT
GACTGGTGAGTACTCAACCAAGTCATTCTGAGAATAGTGTATGCGGCGACCGAGTTGCTCTTGCCCGGCG
TCAATACGGGATAATACCGCGCCACATAGCAGAACTTTAAAAGTGCTCATCATTGGAAAACGTTCTTCGG
GGCGAAAACTCTCAAGGATCTTACCGCTGTTGAGATCCAGTTCGATGTAACCCACTCGTGCACCCAACTG
ATCTTCAGCATCTTTTACTTTCACCAGCGTTTCTGGGTGAGCAAAAACAGGAAGGCAAAATGCCGCAAAA
AAGGGAATAAGGGCGACACGGAAATGTTGAATACTCATACTCTTCCTTTTTCAATATTATTGAAGCATTT
ATCAGGGTTATTGTCTCATGAGCGGATACATATTTGAATGTATTTAGAAAAATAAACAAATAGGGGTTCC
GCGCACATTTC
Features (pLannotate 1.2.2; 14 found; start..end, strand, type, name):
     22..615     +  LTR            LTR: long terminal repeat from Moloney murine leukemia virus
    678..877     +  misc_feature   MMLV Ψ: packaging signal of Moloney murine leukemia virus (MMLV)
    929..1017    +  misc_feature   MESV Ψ (fragment): packaging signal of murine embryonic stem cell virus
   1094..1510    +  CDS            gag (truncated): truncated Moloney murine leukemia virus (MMLV) gag gene lacking the start codon
   1520..1894    +  misc_feature   pol region: Moloney murine leukemia virus (MMLV) pol region containing the splice acceptor site
   1935..2186    +  CDS            LexA BD: DNA-binding domain of E. coli LexA; lexA (truncated); binds the 16-bp palindromic sequence 5'-CTGTATATATATACAG-3'
   2199..2540    +  CDS            GAL4 activation domain: activation domain of the GAL4 transcriptional activator; Saccharomyces cerevisiae GAL4 (truncated)
   2634..3215    +  CDS            LRRC45 (fragment): LRC45_HUMAN - Experimental evidence at protein level: Swiss-Prot protein existence level 1. Component of the proteinaceous fiber-like linker between two centrioles, required for centrosome cohesion. From Homo sapiens (Human).
   3694..3815    +  LTR            3' LTR (ΔU3) (fragment): self-inactivating 3' long terminal repeat (LTR) from Moloney murine leukemia virus
   3816..4285    +  LTR            LTR: long terminal repeat from Moloney murine leukemia virus
   4351..4403    -  CDS            lacI (fragment): lac repressor; lacI; The lac repressor binds to the lac operator to inhibit transcription in E. coli. This inhibition can be relieved by adding lactose or isopropyl-β-D-thiogalactopyranoside (IPTG).
   4586..5174    -  rep_origin     ori: high-copy-number ColE1/pMB1/pBR322/pUC origin of replication
   5338..6198    -  CDS            AmpR: β-lactamase; bla; confers resistance to ampicillin, carbenicillin, and related antibiotics
   6199..6303    -  promoter       AmpR promoter: bla
