[The description below was written by a language model from this plasmid's Addgene catalogue record and pLannotate feature annotations shown in this document.]
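Description:
pLG-mLRRC45 (209 a.a.) is a Moloney murine leukemia virus-based retroviral expression plasmid built on the pMXs backbone, intended for delivery into mammalian cells and catalogued as an "ITT" reporter plasmid for detecting cold stress (the record does not expand the abbreviation). In bacteria it is maintained through a high-copy ColE1/pUC-type origin and selected with ampicillin via the β-lactamase gene and its native promoter. The catalogue lists a total size of about 6.2 kb, while the sequenced record is slightly longer at about 6.3 kb.

The viral portion comprises a 5′ LTR, the MMLV packaging signal (plus a fragment annotated as MESV Ψ), a truncated gag lacking its start codon, and a pol region that supplies a splice acceptor, followed by the payload and a 3′ LTR. These elements allow the transcript to be packaged into retroviral particles when gag, pol and env are provided in trans, and the 5′ LTR serves as the promoter for the insert. One part of the 3′ LTR matches a self-inactivating ΔU3 fragment in the automated annotation, but it lies directly next to a larger standard LTR segment, so this is probably an annotation artefact rather than evidence of a SIN design.

The encoded protein is a three-part fusion: the E. coli LexA DNA-binding domain, the yeast GAL4 transactivation domain, and the C-terminal 209 amino acids of mouse LRRC45, cloned between EcoRI and NotI. The annotation tool matched the insert to the human LRRC45 orthologue, but the catalogue gives the source as mouse. A LexA–GAL4 fusion would be expected to activate a separate reporter under LexA operator control. How the LRRC45 segment makes that output responsive to cold is not stated in the record, and no reporter gene or mammalian selection marker is annotated on this plasmid.
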