Addgene plasmid #240068: pLG-mLRRC45 (209 a.a.)
Purpose: ITT reporter plasmid for cold stress
Depositing lab: Hodaka Fujii. Depositing organization: Hirosaki University. Publication: Novel reporter systems to detect cold and osmotic stress responses. Maruyama K, Fujii H. Biol Methods Protoc. 2025 Jun 14;10(1):bpaf048. doi: 10.1093/biomethods/bpaf048. eCollection 2025. PubMed 40585180.
Backbone
  Vector backbone: pMXs
  Backbone size w/o insert (bp): 4548
  Total vector size (bp): 6208
  Vector type: Mammalian Expression, Retroviral
Growth in bacteria
  Bacterial resistance: Ampicillin, 100 μg/mL
  Growth temperature: 37°C
  Growth strain: NEB Stable
  Copy number: High Copy
Gene/Insert
  Gene/Insert name: LRRC45 C-terminal 209 a.a.
  Species: M. musculus (mouse)
  Insert size (bp): 1009
  GenBank ID: BC023296.1
  Entrez Gene: Lrrc45
  Promoter: LTR
  Tag / fusion protein: LexA DNA-binding (DB) domain + Gal4 transactivation (TA) domain (N terminal on insert)
  Cloning method: Restriction Enzyme; 5′ cloning site EcoR I (not destroyed); 3′ cloning site Not I (not destroyed)
  Sequencing primers: 5′ caatggatgatgtatataactatctattcgat
Terms and licenses: Academic/Nonprofit Terms; Industry Terms: Not Available to Industry
How to cite: pLG-mLRRC45 (209 a.a.) was a gift from Hodaka Fujii (Addgene plasmid # 240068 ; http://n2t.net/addgene:240068 ; RRID:Addgene_240068)
